Addgene plasmid #202255: pBC128
Purpose: Level 2 for strain-specific barcode DNA tag with bc155 through Tn7 bacterial insertion, Kanamycin selectable marker and tagRFP fluorescent marker
Depositing lab: Paul Schulze-Lefert. Depositing organization: Max Planck Institute for Plant Breeding Research. Publication: Chromosomal barcodes for simultaneous tracking of near-isogenic bacterial strains in plant microbiota. Ordon J, Thouin J, Nakano RT, Ma KW, Zhang P, Huettel B, Garrido-Oter R, Schulze-Lefert P. Nat Microbiol. 2024 Apr;9(4):1117-1129. doi: 10.1038/s41564-024-01619-8. Epub 2024 Mar 19. PubMed 38503974.
Backbone
  Vector backbone: pBCC099
  Vector type: Bacterial Expression
  Selectable markers: Kanamycin
Growth in bacteria
  Bacterial resistance: Kan + DAP
  Growth temperature: 37°C
  Growth strain: E.coli BW29427
  Growth instructions: Requires media that contains DAP. A supplement
  Copy number: Low Copy
Gene/Insert
  Gene/Insert name: bc155
  Species: Synthetic
  Cloning method: Restriction Enzyme; 5′ cloning site unknown (unknown if destroyed)
Terms and licenses: Academic/Nonprofit Terms; Industry Terms: Not Available to Industry
Depositor comments: This plasmid can be transformed into E. coli BW29427 supplemented with 50 µg/mL of diaminopimelic acid (DAP) or any Pir1 strain. Please visit https://doi.org/10.1101/2023.04.20.537712 for bioRxiv preprint.
How to cite: pBC128 was a gift from Paul Schulze-Lefert (Addgene plasmid # 202255 ; http://n2t.net/addgene:202255 ; RRID:Addgene_202255)
