[The description below was written by a language model from this plasmid's Addgene catalogue record and pLannotate feature annotations shown in this document.]
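Description:
pBC128 is a low-copy bacterial mini-Tn7 delivery plasmid built on the pBCC099 backbone and described as a "Level 2" assembly. It is designed to place a strain-specific synthetic DNA barcode, bc155, into a bacterial chromosome by Tn7 transposition. It replicates from the R6K γ origin, which depends on the pi initiator protein. The plasmid can therefore only be maintained in pir-expressing hosts such as the diaminopimelic acid-auxotrophic E. coli strain named in the record, and it behaves as a suicide vector in recipients lacking pi. An incP oriT allows conjugative mobilisation from such a donor. The backbone outside the transposon ends carries an aphA1 kanamycin resistance gene and a sacB cassette with its native promoter, which gives sucrose counter-selection against cells that retain the plasmid.

The transposable segment lies between the Tn7R and Tn7L ends. Within it, a tac promoter with a lac operator drives a TagRFP-type red fluorescent protein (annotated by similarity as rsTagRFP), followed by a lambda t0 terminator. Further lambda t0 and rrnB T1 terminators insulate the cargo from surrounding transcription. A cassette flanked by FRT sites is also present, so FLP recombinase could excise it. The automated annotation labels this cassette as a NOS promoter, bar gene and NOS terminator, whereas the catalogue entry lists kanamycin as the selectable marker. The only kanamycin gene annotated sits in the backbone, and the record does not resolve this difference.

The bc155 barcode is not annotated in the feature table. No Tn7 transposase genes are annotated either, so transposase is presumably supplied separately. The associated work used such chromosomal barcodes to track near-isogenic bacterial strains simultaneously within plant microbiota.
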