Features (pLannotate 1.2.2; 22 found; start..end, strand, type, name):
     85..284     -  mobile_element Tn7R (fragment): mini-Tn7 element (right end of the Tn7 transposon) Tn7
    308..402     +  terminator     lambda t0 terminator: transcription terminator from phage lambda
    412..441     +  CDS            CmR (fragment): chloramphenicol acetyltransferase confers resistance to chloramphenicol
    504..590     +  terminator     rrnB T1 terminator: Escherichia coli rrnB; transcription terminator T1 from the E. coli rrnB gene
    623..670     -  protein_bind   FRT: FLP-mediated recombination occurs in the 8-bp core sequence TCTAGAAA (Turan and Bode, 2011). FLP recombinase from the Saccharomyces cerevisiae 2μ plasmid
    681..933     -  terminator     NOS terminator: nopaline synthase terminator and poly(A) signal
    956..1504    -  CDS            bar: PAT_STRHY - Experimental evidence at protein level: Swiss-Prot protein existence level 1. Inactivates phosphinothricin (PPT) by transfer of an acetyl group from acetyl CoA. Can also acetylate demethylphosphinothricin but not PTT or glutamate. This enzyme is an effector of phosphinothricin tripeptide (PTT or bialaphos) resistance. From Streptomyces hygroscopicus. Introduced by genetic manipulation and expressed in glufosinate-tolerant maize by Dekalb Genetics.
   1546..1725    -  promoter       NOS promoter: nopaline synthase promoter
   1803..1836    -  protein_bind   FRT (minimal): supports FLP-mediated excision but not integration (Turan and Bode, 2011) FLP recombinase from the Saccharomyces cerevisiae 2μ plasmid
   1878..1906    +  promoter       tac promoter: strong E. coli promoter; hybrid between the trp and lac UV5 promoters
   1914..1930    +  protein_bind   lac operator: The lac repressor binds to the lac operator to inhibit transcription in E. coli. This inhibition can be relieved by adding lactose or isopropyl-β-D-thiogalactopyranoside (IPTG). lac repressor encoded by lacI
   1953..2663    +  CDS            rsTagRFP: rsTagRFP is a photoswitchable red fluorescent protein published in 2012, derived from Entacmaea quadricolor. It has high acid sensitivity.
   2683..2777    +  terminator     lambda t0 terminator: transcription terminator from phage lambda
   3169..3334    -  mobile_element Tn7L: mini-Tn7 element (left end of the Tn7 transposon) Tn7
   3377..3822    +  promoter       sacB promoter: sacR; sacB promoter and control region
   3823..5244    +  CDS            SacB: secreted levansucrase that renders bacterial growth sensitive to sucrose; Bacillus subtilis sacB; negative selection marker
   5292..5316    +  CDS            lacZα (fragment): LacZα fragment of β-galactosidase; lacZ fragment
   5327..5421    +  terminator     lambda t0 terminator: transcription terminator from phage lambda
   5553..6365    +  CDS            aphA1: KKA1_ECOLX - Also known as nptI. Protein inferred from homology: Swiss-Prot protein existence level 3. Resistance to kanamycin and structurally-related aminoglycosides, including amikacin. From Escherichia coli.
   6535..6643    +  oriT           oriT: incP origin of transfer
   6654..7042    +  rep_origin     R6K γ ori: γ replication origin from E. coli plasmid R6K; requires the R6K initiator protein pi for replication
   7073..7159    -  terminator     rrnB T1 terminator: Escherichia coli rrnB; transcription terminator T1 from the E. coli rrnB gene
>Addgene plasmid #202255 | pBC128 | addgene full sequence | sequence record 418904 | Addgene NGS Result
TTAATTAAAGCGGATAACAATTTCACACAGGAGGCCGCCTAGGCCGCGGCCGCGCGAATTTGCCGAATTC
GGATCCGGAGGGAGTGTGGGCGGACAATAAAGTCTTAAACTGAACAAAATAGATCTAAACTATGACAATA
AAGTCTTAAACTAGACAGAATAGTTGTAAACTGAAATCAGTCCAGTTATGCTGTGAAAAAGCATACTGGA
CTTTTGTTATGGCTAAAGCAAACTCTTCATTTTCTGAAGTGCAAATTGCCCGTCGTATTAAAGAGGGGCG
TGGCGCTGCAAGAATTCAAGCTTGGAGGACTCCTGTTGATAGATCCAGTAATGACCTCAGAACTCCATCT
GGATTTGTTCAGAACGCTCGGTTGCCGCCGGGCGTTTTTTATTGGTGAGAATCCAAGCTAGACTGCGATG
AGTGGCAGGGCGGGGCGTAATTTCTTAAGGCAGTTATTGGTGCCCTTAAACGCCTGGGGTAATGACTCTC
TAGCTTGAGGCATCAAATAAAACGAAAGGCTCAGTCGAAAGACTGGGCCTTTCGTTTTATCTGTTGTTTG
TCGGTGAACGCTCTCCTGAGTAGGACAAATCCGCCCGCCGCTGCAAGAATTCAAGCTTGGAGGAAGTTCC
TATACTTTCTAGAGAATAGGAACTTCGGAATAGGAACTTCAATGCCGGTCGATCTAGTAACATAGATGAC
ACCGCGCGCGATAATTTATCCTAGTTTGCGCGCTATATTTTGTTTTCTATCGCGTATTAAATGTATAATT
GCGGGACTCTAATCATAAAAACCCATCTCATAAATAACGTCATGCATTACATGTTAATTATTACATGCTT
AACGTAATTCAACAGAAATTATATGATAATCATCGCAAGACCGGCAACAGGATTCAATCTTAAGAAACTT
TATTGCCAAATGTTTGAACGATCTGCTTGACTCTAGGGGTCATCAGATTTCGGTGACGGGCAGGACCGGA
CGGGGCGGCACCGGCAGGCTGAAGTCCAGCTGCCAGAAACCCACGTCATGCCAGTTCCCGTGCTTGAAGC
CGGCCGCCCGCAGCATGCCGCGGGGGGCATATCCGAGCGCCTCGTGCATGCGCACGCTCGGGTCGTTGGG
CAGCCCGATGACAGCGACCACGCTCTTGAAGCCCTGTGCCTCCAGGGACTTCAGCAGGTGGGTGTAGAGC
GTGGAGCCCAGTCCCGTCCGCTGGTGGCGGGGGGAGACGTACACGGTCGACTCGGCCGTCCAGTCGTAGG
CGTTGCGTGCCTTCCAGGGACCCGCGTAGGCGATGCCGGCGACCTCGCCGTCCACCTCGGCGACGAGCCA
GGGATAGCGCTCCCGCAGACGGACGAGGTCGTCCGTCCACTCCTGCGGTTCCTGCGGCTCGGTACGGAAG
TTGACCGTGCTTGTCTCGATGTAGTGGTTGACGATGGTGCAGACCGCCGGCATGTCCGCCTCGGTGGCAC
GGCGGATGTCGGCCGGGCGTCGTTCTGGGCTCATGGTAGATCCCCTCGATCGAGTTGAGAGTGAATATGA
GACTCTAATTGGATACCGAGGGGAATTTATGGAACGTCAGTGGAGCATTTTTGACAAGAAATATTTGCTA
GCTGATAGTGACCTTAGGCGACTTTTGAACGCGCAATAATGGTTTCTGACGTATGTGCTTAGCTCATTAA
ACTCCAGAAACCCGCGGCTCAGTGGCTCCTTCAACGTTGCGGTTCTGTCAGTTCCAAACGTAAAACGGCT
TGTCCCGCGTCATCGGCGGGGGTCATAACGTGACTCCCTTAATTCTCAGCTTGAAGTTCCTATACTTTCT
AGAGAATAGGAACTTCGGAATAGGTACTTCCGCTACTAGAATTCGAGCGGGGAATTTTTGACAATTAATC
ATCGGCTCGTATAATGTGTGGAATTGTGAGCGGATAACAATTTTCACACAGGAAACAGCTAAATGGTGAG
TAAAGGTGAAGAGTTGATTAAAGAGAACATGCATATGAAGTTATACATGGAGGGAACTGTCAATAATCAC
CACTTTAAGTGTACATCAGAGGGTGAGGGAAAGCCATACGAGGGAACCCAAACTATGAGAATCAAAGTAG
TGGAGGGAGGTCCTCTTCCATTTGCTTTTGATATACTAGCAACAAGTTTCATGTATGGTTCCAGGACCTT
CATTAACCATACTCAGGGAATCCCTGACTTCTTTAAACAGTCTTTTCCTGAAGGTTTTACATGGGAGAGG
GTTACCACTTACGAGGACGGTGGAGTCTTGACAGCAACCCAGGACACTTCATTACAAGATGGATGCCTAA
TATACAATGTGAAAATTAGGGGTGTGAATTTCCCTAGTAACGGACCAGTTATGCAGAAGAAAACACTAGG
TTGGGAAGCTAATACTGAAATGTTGTACCCTGCCGACGGAGGTTTAGAAGGTAGATCCGACATGGCCCTT
AAGCTAGTCGGAGGTGGACACTTGATCTGTAACTTTAAAACCACATATAGGTCTAAGAAGCCAGCAAAGA
ATCTAAAAATGCCTGGTGTTTACTATGTGGACCATAGACTAGAAAGGATAAAAGAAGCAGACAAAGAAAC
TTACGTGGAGCAACATGAGGTCGCCGTCGCTAGGTATTGCGACTTACCTTCCAAGCTAGGTCACAAATTG
AACGCTTAATTAGCTGAGCTTGGACTCCTGTTGATAGATCCAGTAATGACCTCAGAACTCCATCTGGATT
TGTTCAGAACGCTCGGTTGCCGCCGGGCGTTTTTTATTGGTGAGAATCTCCCGCTTTACGAATTCCCATG
GGGAGCATGCGGAGTTACGTCATCCCCACCTTCCGCTGCGTTCTTCATCGATGCCCGCTTAGTGATATGC
TTAAAACTCCAAGCACAGCCTTCTCCCCATGCGGAGATATATCCCAATCCTCGCCGAGGCTGATGGCAAG
TACAACTGAGCGAGTTCTCGAATCTAGCATAATGCCTACAACCGTCGGCTGACGTCAAGCGTTTCGCATT
ACCGCAAGGCTGGAAGTGAAACGTCAGACCCATGGGGATGCTGGTTGTCATTGCCCCTCCTTCCTCTAAG
TGATAAGGTTACTTCCTCTAAATGACCAAGCAGGGTATCTAATCCTGTTAACGCTCGCTCAGAGAATTCG
CATGCGGAGTCGAGGGAGAACCAGATAAGTGAAATCTAGTTCCAAACTATTTTGTCATTTTTAATTTTCG
TATTAGCTTACGACGCTACACCCAGTTCCCATCTATTTTGTCACTCTTCCCTAAATAATCCTTAAAAACT
CCATTTCCACCCCTCCCAGTTCCCAACTATTTTGTCCGCCCACACGCTGAGCGAATTCCACGCTTGTGGA
ATTCCTCGAGGGAGTTCACATATACCTGCCGTTCACTATTATTTAGTGAAATGAGATATTATGATATTTT
CTGAATTGTGATTAAAAAGGCAACTTTATGCCCATGCAACAGAAACTATAAAAAATACAGAGAATGAAAA
GAAACAGATAGATTTTTTAGTTCTTTAGGCCCGTAGTCTGCAAATCCTTTTATGATTTTCTATCAAACAA
AAGAGGAAAATAGACCAGTTGCAATCCAAACGAGAGTCTAATAGAATGAGGTCGAAAAGTAAATCGCGCG
GGTTTGTTACTGATAAAGCAGGCAAGACCTAAAATGTGTAAAGGGCAAAGTGTATACTTTGGCGTCACCC
CTTACATATTTTAGGTCTTTTTTTATTGTGCGTAACTAACTTGCCATCTTCAAACAGGAGGGCTGGAAGA
AGCAGACCGCTAACACAGTACATAAAAAAGGAGACATGAACGATGAACATCAAAAAGTTTGCAAAACAAG
CAACAGTATTAACCTTTACTACCGCACTGCTGGCAGGAGGCGCAACTCAAGCGTTTGCGAAAGAAACGAA
CCAAAAGCCATATAAGGAAACATACGGCATTTCCCATATTACACGCCATGATATGCTGCAAATCCCTGAA
CAGCAAAAAAATGAAAAATATCAAGTTCCTGAATTCGATTCGTCCACAATTAAAAATATCTCTTCTGCAA
AAGGCCTGGACGTTTGGGACAGCTGGCCATTACAAAACGCTGACGGCACTGTCGCAAACTATCACGGCTA
CCACATCGTCTTTGCATTAGCCGGAGATCCTAAAAATGCGGATGACACATCGATTTACATGTTCTATCAA
AAAGTCGGCGAAACTTCTATTGACAGCTGGAAAAACGCTGGCCGCGTCTTTAAAGACAGCGACAAATTCG
ATGCAAATGATTCTATCCTAAAAGACCAAACACAAGAATGGTCAGGTTCAGCCACATTTACATCTGACGG
AAAAATCCGTTTATTCTACACTGATTTCTCCGGTAAACATTACGGCAAACAAACACTGACAACTGCACAA
GTTAACGTATCAGCATCAGACAGCTCTTTGAACATCAACGGTGTAGAGGATTATAAATCAATCTTTGACG
GTGACGGAAAAACGTATCAAAATGTACAGCAGTTCATCGATGAAGGCAACTACAGCTCAGGCGACAACCA
TACGCTGAGAGATCCTCACTACGTAGAAGATAAAGGCCACAAATACTTAGTATTTGAAGCAAACACTGGA
ACTGAAGATGGCTACCAAGGCGAAGAATCTTTATTTAACAAAGCATACTATGGCAAAAGCACATCATTCT
TCCGTCAAGAAAGTCAAAAACTTCTGCAAAGCGATAAAAAACGCACGGCTGAGTTAGCAAACGGCGCTCT
CGGTATGATTGAGCTAAACGATGATTACACACTGAAAAAAGTGATGAAACCGCTGATTGCATCTAACACA
GTAACAGATGAAATTGAACGCGCGAACGTCTTTAAAATGAACGGCAAATGGTACCTGTTCACTGACTCCC
GCGGATCAAAAATGACGATTGACGGCATTACGTCTAACGATATTTACATGCTTGGTTATGTTTCTAATTC
TTTAACTGGCCCATACAAGCCGCTGAACAAAACTGGCCTTGTGTTAAAAATGGATCTTGATCCTAACGAT
GTAACCTTTACTTACTCACACTTCGCTGTACCTCAAGCGAAAGGAAACAATGTCGTGATTACAAGCTATA
TGACAAACAGAGGATTCTACGCAGACAAACAATCAACGTTTGCGCCAAGCTTCCTGCTGAACATCAAAGG
CAAGAAAACATCTGTTGTCAAAGACAGCATCCTTGAACAAGGACAATTAACAGTTAACAAATAAATTCGC
TGAGCGAGGATGCACATGTGACCGAGGGAAGCTTGCGGCCGCGTCGTGACTGGGAAAACCCTGGCGACTA
GTCTTGGACTCCTGTTGATAGATCCAGTAATGACCTCAGAACTCCATCTGGATTTGTTCAGAACGCTCGG
TTGCCGCCGGGCGTTTTTTATTGGTGAGAATCCAGGGGTCCCCAATAATTACGATTTAAATTTGTGTCTC
AAAATCTCTGATGTTACATTGCACAAGATAAAAATATATCATCATGAACAATAAAACTGTCTGCTTACAT
AAACAGTAATACAAGGGGTGTTATGAGCCATATTCAGCGTGAAACGAGCTGTAGCCGTCCGCGTCTGAAC
AGCAACATGGATGCGGATCTGTATGGCTATAAATGGGCGCGTGATAACGTGGGTCAGAGCGGCGCGACCA
TTTATCGTCTGTATGGCAAACCGGATGCGCCGGAACTGTTTCTGAAACATGGCAAAGGCAGCGTGGCGAA
CGATGTGACCGATGAAATGGTGCGTCTGAACTGGCTGACCGAATTTATGCCGCTGCCGACCATTAAACAT
TTTATTCGCACCCCGGATGATGCGTGGCTGCTGACCACCGCGATTCCGGGCAAAACCGCGTTTCAGGTGC
TGGAAGAATATCCGGATAGCGGCGAAAACATTGTGGATGCGCTGGCCGTGTTTCTGCGTCGTCTGCATAG
CATTCCGGTGTGCAACTGCCCGTTTAACAGCGATCGTGTGTTTCGTCTGGCCCAGGCGCAGAGCCGTATG
AACAACGGCCTGGTGGATGCGAGCGATTTTGATGATGAACGTAACGGCTGGCCGGTGGAACAGGTGTGGA
AAGAAATGCATAAACTGCTGCCGTTTAGCCCGGATAGCGTGGTGACCCACGGCGATTTTAGCCTGGATAA
CCTGATTTTCGATGAAGGCAAACTGATTGGCTGCATTGATGTGGGCCGTGTGGGCATTGCGGATCGTTAT
CAGGATCTGGCCATTCTGTGGAACTGCCTGGGCGAATTTAGCCCGAGCCTGCAAAAACGTCTGTTTCAGA
AATATGGCATTGATAATCCGGATATGAACAAACTGCAATTTCATCTGATGCTGGATGAATTTTTCTAATA
ATTAATTGGACCGCGGTCCGCGCGTTGTCCTTTTCCGCTGCATAACCCTGCTTCGGGGTCATTATAGCGA
TTTTTTCGGTATATCCATCCTTTTTCGCACGATATACAGGATTTTGCCAAAGGGTTCGTGTAGACTTTCC
TTGGTGTATCCAACGGCGTCAGCCGGGCAGGATAGGTGAAGTAGGCCCACCCGCGAGCGGGTGTTCCTTC
TTCACTGTCCCTTATTCGCACCTGGCGGTGCTCAACGGGAATCCTGCTCTGCGAGGCTGGCCGTAGGCCG
GCCGATCTGAAGATCAGCAGTTCAACCTGTTGATAGTACGTACTAAGCTCTCATGTTTCACGTACTAAGC
TCTCATGTTTAACGTACTAAGCTCTCATGTTTAACGAACTAAACCCTCATGGCTAACGTACTAAGCTCTC
ATGGCTAACGTACTAAGCTCTCATGTTTCACGTACTAAGCTCTCATGTTTGAACAATAAAATTAATATAA
ATCAGCAACTTAAATAGCCTCTAAGGTTTTAAGTTTTATAAGAAAAAAAAGAATATATAAGGCTTTTAAA
GCCTTTAAGGTTTAACGGTTGTGGACAACAAGCCAGGGATGTAACGCACTGAGAAGCCCTTAGAGCCTCT
CAAAGCAATTTTGAGTGACACAGGAACACTTAACGGCTGACATGGGGCGCGCCCAGCTGTCTAGGGCGGC
GGATTTGTCCTACTCAGGAGAGCGTTCACCGACAAACAACAGATAAAACGAAAGGCCCAGTCTTTCGACT
GAGCCTTTCGTTTTATTTGATGCCT
